>Addgene plasmid #83317 | hu DNA-PKcs | addgene full sequence | sequence record 328055 | Addgene NGS Result
GACATTGATTATTGACTAGTTATTAATAGTAATCAATTACGGGGTCATTAGTTCATAGCCCATATATGGA
GTTCCGCGTTACATAACTTACGGTAAATGGCCCGCCTGGCTGACCGCCCAACGACCCCCGCCCATTGACG
TCAATAATGACGTATGTTCCCATAGTAACGCCAATAGGGACTTTCCATTGACGTCAATGGGTGGAGTATT
TACGGTAAACTGCCCACTTGGCAGTACATCAAGTGTATCATATGCCAAGTCCGCCCCCTATTGACGTCAA
TGACGGTAAATGGCCCGCCTGGCATTATGCCCAGTACATGACCTTACGGGACTTTCCTACTTGGCAGTAC
ATCTACGTATTAGTCATCGCTATTACCATGGTGATGCGGTTTTGGCAGTACACCAATGGGCGTGGATAGC
GGTTTGACTCACGGGGATTTCCAAGTCTCCACCCCATTGACGTCAATGGGAGTTTGTTTTGGCACCAAAA
TCAACGGGACTTTCCAAAATGTCGTAATAACCCCGCCCCGTTGACGCAAATGGGCGGTAGGCGTGTACGG
TGGGAGGTCTATATAAGCAGAGCTCGTTTAGTGAACCGTCAGAATTCAGATCTGGTACCACGCGTATCGA
TAAGCTTGCATGCCTGCAGGTCGACTCTAGAGCGGCCGCATGGCGGGCTCCGGAGCCGGTGTGCGTTGCT
CCCTGCTGCGGCTGCAGGAGACCTTGTCCGCTGCGGACCGCTGCGGTGCTGCCCTGGCCGGTCATCAACT
GATCCGCGGCCTGGGGCAGGAATGCGTCCTGAGCAGCAGCCCCGCGGTGCTGGCATTACAGACATCTTTA
GTTTTTTCCAGAGATTTCGGTTTGCTTGTATTTGTCCGGAAGTCACTCAACAGTATTGAATTTCGTGAAT
GTAGAGAAGAAATCCTAAAGTTTTTATGTATTTTCTTAGAAAAAATGGGCCAGAAGATCGCACCTTACTC
TGTTGAAATTAAGAACACTTGTACCAGTGTTTATACAAAAGATAGAGCTGCTAAATGTAAAATTCCAGCC
CTGGACCTTCTTATTAAGTTACTTCAGACTTTTAGAAGTTCTAGACTCATGGATGAATTTAAAATTGGAG
AATTATTTAGTAAATTCTATGGAGAACTTGCATTGAAAAAAAAAATACCAGATACAGTTTTAGAAAAAGT
ATATGAGCTCCTAGGATTATTGGGTGAAGTTCATCCTAGTGAGATGATAAATAATGCAGAAAACCTGTTC
CGCGCTTTTCTGGGTGAACTTAAGACCCAGATGACATCAGCAGTAAGAGAGCCCAAACTACCTGTTCTGG
CAGGATGTCTGAAGGGGTTGTCCTCACTTCTGTGCAACTTCACTAAGTCCATGGAAGAAGATCCCCAGAC
TTCAAGGGAGATTTTTAATTTTGTACTAAAGGCAATTCGTCCTCAGATTGATCTGAAGAGATATGCTGTG
CCCTCAGCTGGCTTGCGCCTATTTGCCCTGCATGCATCTCAGTTTAGCACCTGCCTTCTGGACAACTACG
TGTCTCTATTTGAAGTCTTGTTAAAGTGGTGTGCCCACACAAATGTAGAATTGAAAAAAGCTGCACTTTC
AGCCCTGGAATCCTTTCTGAAACAGGTTTCTAATATGGTGGCGAAAAATGCAGAAATGCATAAAAATAAA
CTGCAGTACTTTATGGAGCAGTTTTATGGAATCATCAGAAATGTGGATTCGAACAACAAGGAGTTATCTA
TTGCTATCCGTGGATATGGACTTTTTGCAGGACCGTGCAAGGTTATAAACGCAAAAGATGTTGACTTCAT
GTACGTTGAGCTCATTCAGCGCTGCAAGCAGATGTTCCTCACCCAGACAGACACTGGTGACGACCGTGTT
TATCAGATGCCAAGCTTCCTCCAGTCTGTTGCAAGCGTCTTGCTGTACCTTGACACAGTTCCTGAGGTGT
ATACTCCAGTTCTGGAGCACCTCGTGGTGATGCAGATAGACAGTTTCCCACAGTACAGTCCAAAAATGCA
GCTGGTGTGTTGCAGAGCCATAGTGAAGGTGTTCCTAGCTTTGGCAGCAAAAGGGCCAGTTCTCAGGAAT
TGCATTAGTACTGTGGTGCATCAGGGTTTAATCAGAATATGTTCTAAACCAGTGGTCCTTCCAAAGGGCC
CTGAGTCTGAATCTGAAGACCACCGTGCTTCAGGGGAAGTCAGAACTGGCAAATGGAAGGTGCCCACATA
CAAAGACTACGTGGATCTCTTCAGACATCTCCTGAGCTCTGACCAGATGATGGATTCTATTTTAGCAGAT
GAAGCATTTTTCTCTGTGAATTCCTCCAGTGAAAGTCTGAATCATTTACTTTATGATGAATTTGTAAAAT
CCGTTTTGAAGATTGTTGAGAAATTGGATCTTACACTTGAAATACAGACTGTTGGGGAACAAGAGAATGG
AGATGAGGCGCCTGGTGTTTGGATGATCCCAACTTCAGATCCAGCGGCTAACTTGCATCCAGCTAAACCT
AAAGATTTTTCGGCTTTCATTAACCTGGTGGAATTTTGCAGAGAGATTCTCCCTGAGAAACAAGCAGAAT
TTTTTGAACCATGGGTGTACTCATTTTCATATGAATTAATTTTGCAATCTACAAGGTTGCCCCTCATCAG
TGGTTTCTACAAATTGCTTTCTATTACAGTAAGAAATGCCAAGAAAATAAAATATTTCGAGGGAGTTAGT
CCAAAGAGTCTGAAACACTCTCCTGAAGACCCAGAAAAGTATTCTTGCTTTGCTTTATTTGTGAAATTTG
GCAAAGAGGTGGCAGTTAAAATGAAGCAGTACAAAGATGAACTTTTGGCCTCTTGTTTGACCTTTCTTCT
GTCCTTGCCACACAACATCATTGAACTCGATGTTAGAGCCTACGTTCCTGCACTGCAGATGGCTTTCAAA
CTGGGCCTGAGCTATACCCCCTTGGCAGAAGTAGGCCTGAATGCTCTAGAAGAATGGTCAATTTATATTG
ACAGACATGTAATGCAGCCTTATTACAAAGACATTCTCCCCTGCCTGGATGGATACCTGAAGACTTCAGC
CTTGTCAGATGAGACCAAGAATAACTGGGAAGTGTCAGCTCTTTCTCGGGCTGCCCAGAAAGGATTTAAT
AAAGTGGTGTTAAAGCATCTGAAGAAGACAAAGAACCTTTCATCAAACGAAGCAATATCCTTAGAAGAAA
TAAGAATTAGAGTAGTACAAATGCTTGGATCTCTAGGAGGACAAATAAACAAAAATCTTCTGACAGTCAC
GTCCTCAGATGAGATGATGAAGAGCTATGTGGCCTGGGACAGAGAGAAGCGGCTGAGCTTTGCAGTGCCC
TTTAGAGAGATGAAACCTGTCATTTTCCTGGATGTGTTCCTGCCTCGAGTCACAGAATTAGCGCTCACAG
CCAGTGACAGACAAACTAAGGTTGCAGCCTGTGAACTTTTACATAGCATGGTTATGTTTATGTTGGGCAA
AGCCACGCAGATGCCAGAAGGGGGACAGGGAGCCCCACCCATGTACCAGCTCTATAAGCGGACGTTTCCT
GTGCTGCTTCGACTTGCGTGTGATGTTGATCAGGTGACAAGGCAACTGTATGAGCCACTAGTTATGCAGC
TGATTCACTGGTTCACTAACAACAAGAAATTTGAAAGTCAGGATACTGTTGCCTTACTAGAAGCTATATT
GGATGGAATTGTGGACCCTGTTGACAGTACTTTAAGAGATTTTTGTGGTCGGTGTATTCGAGAATTCCTT
AAATGGTCCATTAAGCAAATAACACCACAGCAGCAGGAGAAGAGTCCAGTAAACACCAAATCGCTTTTCA
AGCGACTTTATAGCCTTGCGCTTCACCCCAATGCTTTCAAGAGGCTGGGAGCATCACTTGCCTTTAATAA
TATCTACAGGGAATTCAGGGAAGAAGAGTCTCTGGTGGAACAGTTTGTGTTTGAAGCCTTGGTGATATAC
ATGGAGAGTCTGGCCTTAGCACATGCAGATGAGAAGTCCTTAGGTACAATTCAACAGTGTTGTGATGCCA
TTGATCACCTATGCCGCATCATTGAAAAGAAGCATGTTTCTTTAAATAAAGCAAAGAAACGACGTTTGCC
GCGAGGATTTCCACCTTCCGCATCATTGTGTTTATTGGATCTGGTCAAGTGGCTTTTAGCTCATTGTGGG
AGGCCCCAGACAGAATGTCGACACAAATCCATTGAACTCTTTTATAAATTCGTTCCTTTATTGCCAGGCA
ACAGATCCCCTAATTTGTGGCTGAAAGATGTTCTCAAGGAAGAAGGTGTCTCTTTTCTCATCAACACCTT
TGAGGGGGGTGGCTGTGGCCAGCCCTCGGGCATCCTGGCCCAGCCCACCCTCTTGTACCTTCGGGGGCCA
TTCAGCCTGCAGGCCACGCTATGCTGGCTGGACCTGCTCCTGGCCGCGTTGGAGTGCTACAACACGTTCA
TTGGCGAGAGAACTGTAGGAGCGCTCCAGGTCCTAGGTACTGAAGCCCAGTCTTCACTTTTGAAAGCAGT
GGCTTTCTTCTTAGAAAGCATTGCCATGCATGACATTATAGCAGCAGAAAAGTGCTTTGGCACTGGGGCA
GCAGGTAACAGAACAAGCCCACAAGAGGGAGAAAGGTACAACTACAGCAAATGCACCGTTGTGGTCCGGA
TTATGGAGTTTACCACGACTCTGCTAAACACCTCCCCGGAAGGATGGAAGCTCCTGAAGAAGGACTTGTG
TAATACACACCTGATGAGAGTCCTGGTGCAGACGCTGTGTGAGCCCGCAAGCATAGGTTTCAACATCGGA
GACGTCCAGGTTATGGCTCATCTTCCTGATGTTTGTGTGAATCTGATGAAAGCTCTAAAGATGTCCCCAT
ACAAAGATATCCTAGAGACCCATCTGAGAGAGAAAATAACAGCACAGAGCATTGAGGAGCTTTGTGCCGT
CAACTTGTATGGCCCTGACGCGCAAGTGGACAGGAGCAGGCTGGCTGCTGTTGTGTCTGCCTGTAAACAG
CTTCACAGAGCTGGGCTTCTGCATAATATATTACCGTCTCAGTCCACAGATTTGCATCATTCTGTTGGCA
CAGAACTTCTTTCCCTGGTTTATAAAGGCATTGCCCCTGGAGATGAGAGACAGTGTCTGCCTTCTCTAGA
CCTCAGTTGTAAGCAGCTGGCCAGCGGACTTCTGGAGTTAGCCTTTGCTTTTGGAGGACTGTGTGAGCGC
CTTGTGAGTCTTCTCCTGAACCCAGCGGTGCTGTCCACGGCGTCCTTGGGCAGCTCACAGGGCAGCGTCA
TCCACTTCTCCCATGGGGAGTATTTCTATAGCTTGTTCTCAGAAACGATCAACACGGAATTATTGAAAAA
TCTGGATCTTGCTGTATTGGAGCTCATGCAGTCTTCAGTGGATAATACCAAAATGGTGAGTGCCGTTTTG
AACGGCATGTTAGACCAGAGCTTCAGGGAGCGAGCAAACCAGAAACACCAAGGACTGAAACTTGCGACTA
CAATTCTGCAACACTGGAAGAAGTGTGATTCATGGTGGGCCAAAGATTCCCCTCTCGAAACTAAAATGGC
AGTGCTGGCCTTACTGGCAAAAATTTTACAGATTGATTCATCTGTATCTTTTAATACAAGTCATGGTTCA
TTCCCTGAAGTCTTTACAACATATATTAGTCTACTTGCTGACACAAAGCTGGATCTACATTTAAAGGGCC
AAGCTGTCACTCTTCTTCCATTCTTCACCAGCCTCACTGGAGGCAGTCTGGAGGAACTTAGACGTGTTCT
GGAGCAGCTCATCGTTGCTCACTTCCCCATGCAGTCCAGGGAATTTCCTCCAGGAACTCCGCGGTTCAAT
AATTATGTGGACTGCATGAAAAAGTTTCTAGATGCATTGGAATTATCTCAAAGCCCTATGTTGTTGGAAT
TGATGACAGAAGTTCTTTGTCGGGAACAGCAGCATGTCATGGAAGAATTATTTCAATCCAGTTTCAGGAG
GATTGCCAGAAGGGGTTCATGTGTCACACAAGTAGGCCTTCTGGAAAGCGTGTATGAAATGTTCAGGAAG
GATGACCCCCGCCTAAGTTTCACACGCCAGTCCTTTGTGGACCGCTCCCTCCTCACTCTGCTGTGGCACT
GTAGCCTGGATGCTTTGAGAGAATTCTTCAGCACAATTGTGGTGGATGCCATTGATGTGTTGAAGTCCAG
GTTTACAAAGCTAAATGAATCTACCTTTGATACTCAAATCACCAAGAAGATGGGCTACTATAAGATTCTA
GACGTGATGTATTCTCGCCTTCCCAAAGATGATGTTCATGCTAAGGAATCAAAAATTAATCAAGTTTTCC
ATGGCTCGTGTATTACAGAAGGAAATGAACTTACAAAGACATTGATTAAATTGTGCTACGATGCATTTAC
AGAGAACATGGCAGGAGAGAATCAGCTGCTGGAGAGGAGAAGACTTTACCATTGTGCAGCATACAACTGC
GCCATATCTGTCATCTGCTGTGTCTTCAATGAGTTAAAATTTTACCAAGGTTTTCTGTTTAGTGAAAAAC
CAGAAAAGAACTTGCTTATTTTTGAAAATCTGATCGACCTGAAGCGCCGCTATAATTTTCCTGTAGAAGT
TGAGGTTCCTATGGAAAGAAAGAAAAAGTACATTGAAATTAGGAAAGAAGCCAGAGAAGCAGCAAATGGG
GATTCAGATGGTCCTTCCTATATGTCTTCCCTGTCATATTTGGCAGACAGTACCCTGAGTGAGGAAATGA
GTCAATTTGATTTCTCAACCGGAGTTCAGAGCTATTCATACAGCTCCCAAGACCCTAGACCTGCCACTGG
TCGTTTTCGGAGACGGGAGCAGCGGGACCCCACGGTGCATGATGATGTGCTGGAGCTGGAGATGGACGAG
CTCAATCGGCATGAGTGCATGGCGCCCCTGACGGCCCTGGTCAAGCACATGCACAGAAGCCTGGGCCCGC
CTCAAGGAGAAGAGGATTCAGTGCCAAGAGATCTTCCTTCTTGGATGAAATTCCTCCATGGCAAACTGGG
AAATCCAATAGTACCATTAAATATCCGTCTCTTCTTAGCCAAGCTTGTTATTAATACAGAAGAGGTCTTT
CGCCCTTACGCGAAGCACTGGCTTAGCCCCTTGCTGCAGCTGGCTGCTTCTGAAAACAATGGAGGAGAAG
GAATTCACTACATGGTGGTTGAGATAGTGGCCACTATTCTTTCATGGACAGGCTTGGCCACTCCAACAGG
GGTCCCTAAAGATGAAGTGTTAGCAAATCGATTGCTTAATTTCCTAATGAAACATGTCTTTCATCCAAAA
AGAGCTGTGTTTAGACACAACCTTGAAATTATAAAGACCCTTGTCGAGTGCTGGAAGGATTGTTTATCCA
TCCCTTATAGGTTAATATTTGAAAAGTTTTCCGGTAAAGATCCTAATTCTAAAGACAACTCAGTAGGGAT
TCAATTGCTAGGCATCGTGATGGCCAATGACCTGCCTCCCTATGACCCACAGTGTGGCATCCAGAGTAGC
GAATACTTCCAGGCTTTGGTGAATAATATGTCCTTTGTAAGATATAAAGAAGTGTATGCCGCTGCAGCAG
AAGTTCTAGGACTTATACTTCGATATGTTATAGAGAGAAAAAACATACTGGAGGAGTCTCTGTGTGAACT
GGTTGCGAAACAATTGAAGCAACATCAGAATACTATGGAGGACAAGTTTATTGTGTGCTTGAACAAAGTG
ACCAAGAGCTTCCCTCCTCTTGCAGACAGGTTCATGAATGCTGTGTTCTTTCTGCTGCCAAAATTTCATG
GAGTGTTGAAAACACTCTGTCTGGAGGTGGTACTTTGTCGTGTGGAGGGAATGACAGAGCTGTACTTCCA
GTTAAAGAGCAAGGACTTCGTTCAAGTCATGAGACATAGAGATGATGAAAGACAAAAAGTATGTTTGGAC
ATAATTTATAAGATGATGCCAAAGTTAAAACCAGTAGAACTCCGAGAACTTCTGAACCCCGTTGTGGAAT
TCGTTTCCCATCCTTCTACAACATGTAGGGAACAAATGTATAATATTCTCATGTGGATTCATGATAATTA
CAGAGATCCAGAAAGTGAGACAGATAATGACTCCCAGGAAATATTTAAGTTGGCAAAAGATGTGCTGATT
CAAGGATTGATCGATGAGAACCCTGGACTTCAATTAATTATTCGAAATTTCTGGAGCCATGAAACTAGGT
TACCTTCAAATACCTTGGACCGGTTGCTGGCACTAAATTCCTTATATTCTCCTAAGATAGAAGTGCACTT
TTTAAGTTTAGCAACAAATTTTCTGCTCGAAATGACCAGCATGAGCCCAGATTATCCAAACCCCATGTTC
GAGCATCCTCTGTCAGAATGCGAATTTCAGGAATATACCATTGATTCTGATTGGCGTTTCCGAAGTACTG
TTCTCACTCCGATGTTTGTGGAGACCCAGGCCTCCCAGGGCACTCTCCAGGCCCGTACCCAGGAAGGGTC
CCTCTCAGCTCGCTGGCCAGTGGCAGGGCAGATAAGGGCCACCCAGCAGCAGCATGACTTCACACTGACA
CAGACTGCAGATGGAAGAAGCTCATTTGATTGGCTGACCGGGAGCAGCACTGACCCGCTGGTCGACCACA
CCAGTCCCTCATCTGACTCCTTGCTGTTTGCCCACAAGAGGAGTGAAAGGTTACAGAGAGCACCCTTGAA
GTCAGTGGGGCCTGATTTTGGGAAAAAAAGGCTGGGCCTTCCAGGGGACGAGGTGGATAACAAAGTGAAA
GGTGCGGCCGGCCGGACGGACCTACTACGACTGCGCAGACGGTTTATGAGGGACCAGGAGAAGCTCAGTT
TGATGTATGCCAGAAAAGGCGTTGCTGAGCAAAAACGAGAGAAGGAAATCAAGAGTGAGTTAAAAATGAA
GCAGGATGCCCAGGTCGTTCTGTACAGAAGCTACCGGCACGGAGACCTTCCTGACATTCAGATCAAGCAC
AGCAGCCTCATCACCCCGTTACAGGCCGTGGCCCAGAGGGACCCAATAATTGCAAAACAGCTCTTTAGCA
GCTTGTTTTCTGGAATTTTGAAAGAGATGGATAAATTTAAGACACTGTCTGAAAAAAACAACATCACTCA
AAAGTTGCTTCAAGACTTCAATCGTTTTCTTAATACCACCTTCTCTTTCTTTCCACCCTTTGTCTCTTGT
ATTCAGGACATTAGCTGTCAGCACGCAGCCCTGCTGAGCCTCGACCCAGCGGCTGTTAGCGCTGGTTGCC
TGGCCAGCCTACAGCAGCCCGTGGGCATCCGCCTGCTAGAGGAGGCTCTGCTCTGCCTGCTGCCTGCTGA
GCTGCCCGCCAAGCGAGTCCGTGGGAAGGCCCGCCCCCCTCCTGATGTCCTCAGATGGGTGGAGCTTGCT
AAGCTGTATAGATCAATTGGAGAATACGACGTCCTCCGTGGGATTTTTACCAGTGAGATAGGAACAAAGC
AAATCACTCAGAGTGCATTATTAGCAGAAGCCAGAAGTGATTATTCTGAAGCTGCTAAGCAGTATGATGA
GGCTCTCAATAAACAAGACTGGGTAGATGGTGAGCCCACAGAAGCCGAGAAGGATTTTTGGGAACTTGCA
TCCCTTGACTGTTACAACCACCTTGCTGAGTGGAAATCACTTGAATACTGTTCTACAGCCAGTATAGACA
GTGAGAACCCCCCAGACCTAAATAAAATCTGGAGTGAACCATTTTATCAGGAAACATATCTACCTTACAT
GATCCGCAGCAAGCTGAAGCTGCTGCTCCAGGGAGAGGCTGACCAGTCCCTGCTGACATTTATTGACAAA
GCTATGCACGGGGAGCTCCAGAAGGCGATTCTAGAGCTTCATTACAGTCAAGAGCTGAGTCTGCTTTACC
TCCTGCAAGATGATGTTGACAGAGCCAAATATTACATTCAAAATGGCATTCAGAGTTTTATGCAGAATTA
TTCTAGTATTGATGTCCTCTTACACCAAAGTAGACTCACCAAATTGCAGTCTGTACAGGCTTTAACAGAA
ATTCAGGAGTTCATCAGCTTTATAAGCAAACAAGGCAATTTATCATCTCAAGTTCCCCTTAAGAGACTTC
TGAACACCTGGGCAAACAGATATCCAGATGCTAAAATGGACCCAATGAACATCTGGGATGACATCATCAC
AAATCGATGTTTCTTTCTCAGCAAAATAGAGGAGAAGCTTACCCCTCTTCCAGAAGATAATAGTATGAAT
GTGGATCAAGATGGAGACCCCAGTGACAGGATGGAAGTGCAAGAGCAGGAAGAAGATATCAGCTCCCTGA
TCAGGAGTTGCAAGTTTTCCATGAAAATGAAGATGATAGACAGTGCCCGGAAGCAGAACAATTTCTCACT
TGCTATGAAACTACTGAAGGAGCTGCATAAAGAGTCAAAAACCAGAGACGATTGGCTGGTGAGCTGGGTG
CAGAGCTACTGCCGCCTGAGCCACTGCCGGAGCCGGTCCCAGGGCTGCTCTGAGCAGGTGCTCACTGTGC
TGAAAACAGTCTCTTTGTTGGATGAGAACAACGTGTCAAGCTACTTAAGCAAAAATATTCTGGCTTTCCG
TGACCAGAACATTCTCTTGGGTACAACTTACAGGATCATAGCGAATGCTCTCAGCAGTGAGCCAGCCTGC
CTTGCTGAAATCGAGGAGGACAAGGCTAGAAGAATCTTAGAGCTTTCTGGATCCAGTTCAGAGGATTCAG
AGAAGGTGATCGCGGGTCTGTACCAGAGAGCATTCCAGCACCTCTCTGAGGCTGTGCAGGCGGCTGAGGA
GGAGGCCCAGCCTCCCTCCTGGAGCTGTGGGCCTGCAGCTGGGGTGATTGATGCTTACATGACGCTGGCA
GATTTCTGTGACCAACAGCTGCGCAAGGAGGAAGAGAATGCATCAGTTACTGATTCTGCAGAACTGCAGG
CGTATCCAGCACTTGTGGTGGAGAAAATGTTGAAAGCTTTAAAATTAAATTCCAATGAAGCCAGATTGAA
GTTTCCTAGATTACTTCAGATTATAGAACGGTATCCAGAGGAGACTTTGAGCCTCATGACAAAAGAGATC
TCTTCCGTTCCCTGCTGGCAGTTCATCAGCTGGATCAGCCACATGGTGGCCTTACTGGACAAAGACCAAG
CCGTTGCTGTTCAGCACTCTGTGGAAGAAATCACTGATAACTACCCGCAGGCTATTGTTTATCCCTTCAT
CATAAGCAGCGAAAGCTATTCCTTCAAGGATACTTCTACTGGTCATAAGAATAAGGAGTTTGTGGCAAGG
ATTAAAAGTAAGTTGGATCAAGGAGGAGTGATTCAAGATTTTATTAATGCCTTAGATCAGCTCTCTAATC
CTGAACTGCTCTTTAAGGATTGGAGCAATGATGTAAGAGCTGAACTAGCAAAAACCCCTGTAAATAAAAA
AAACATTGAAAAAATGTATGAAAGAATGTATGCAGCCTTGGGTGACCCAAAGGCTCCAGGCCTGGGGGCC
TTTAGAAGGAAGTTTATTCAGACTTTTGGAAAAGAATTTGATAAACATTTTGGGAAAGGAGGTTCTAAAC
TACTGAGAATGAAGCTCAGTGACTTCAACGACATTACCAACATGCTACTTTTAAAAATGAACAAAGACTC
AAAGCCCCCTGGGAATCTGAAAGAATGTTCACCCTGGATGAGCGACTTCAAAGTGGAGTTCCTGAGAAAT
GAGCTGGAGATTCCCGGTCAGTATGACGGTAGGGGAAAGCCATTGCCAGAGTACCACGTGCGAATCGCCG
GGTTTGATGAGCGGGTGACAGTCATGGCGTCTCTGCGAAGGCCCAAGCGCATCATCATCCGTGGCCATGA
CGAGAGGGAACACCCTTTCCTGGTGAAGGGTGGCGAGGACCTGCGGCAGGACCAGCGCGTGGAGCAGCTC
TTCCAGGTCATGAATGGGATCCTGGCCCAAGACTCCGCCTGCAGCCAGAGGGCCCTGCAGCTGAGGACCT
ATAGCGTTGTGCCCATGACCTCCAGGTTAGGATTAATTGAGTGGCTTGAAAATACTGTTACCTTGAAGGA
CCTTCTTTTGAACACCATGTCCCAAGAGGAGAAGGCGGCTTACCTGAGTGATCCCAGGGCACCGCCGTGT
GAATATAAAGATTGGCTGACAAAAATGTCAGGAAAACATGATGTTGGAGCTTACATGCTAATGTATAAGG
GCGCTAATCGTACTGAAACAGTCACGTCTTTTAGAAAACGAGAAAGTAAAGTGCCTGCTGATCTCTTAAA
GCGGGCCTTCGTGAGGATGAGTACAAGCCCTGAGGCTTTCCTGGCGCTCCGCTCCCACTTCGCCAGCTCT
CACGCTCTGATATGCATCAGCCACTGGATCCTCGGGATTGGAGACAGACATCTGAACAACTTTATGGTGG
CCATGGAGACTGGTGGCGTGATCGGGATCGACTTTGGGCATGCGTTTGGATCCGCTACACAGTTTCTGCC
AGTCCCTGAGTTGATGCCTTTTCGGCTAACTCGCCAGTTTATCAATCTGATGTTACCAATGAAAGAAACG
GGCCTTATGTACAGCATCATGGTACACGCACTCCGGGCCTTCCGCTCAGACCCTGGCCTGCTCACCAACA
CCATGGATGTGTTTGTCAAGGAGCCCTCCTTTGATTGGAAAAATTTTGAACAGAAAATGCTGAAAAAAGG
AGGGTCATGGATTCAAGAAATAAATGTTGCTGAAAAAAATTGGTACCCCCGACAGAAAATATGTTACGCT
AAGAGAAAGTTAGCAGGTGCCAATCCAGCAGTCATTACTTGTGATGAGCTACTCCTGGGTCATGAGAAGG
CCCCTGCCTTCAGAGACTATGTGGCTGTGGCACGAGGAAGCAAAGATCACAACATTCGTGCCCAAGAACC
AGAGAGTGGGCTTTCAGAAGAGACTCAAGTGAAGTGCCTGATGGACCAGGCAACAGACCCCAACATCCTT
GGCAGAACCTGGGAAGGATGGGAGCCCTGGATGTGAGGTCTGCGGCCGCGGATCCCGGGTGGCATCCCTG
TGACCCCTCCCCAGTGCCTCTCCTGGCCCTGGAAGTTGCCACTCCAGTGCCCACCAGCCTTGTCCTAATA
AAATTAAGTTGCATCATTTTGTCTGACTAGGTGTCCTTCTATAATATTATGGGGTGGAGGGGGGTGGTAT
GGAGCAAGGGGCAAGTTGGGAAGACAACCTGTAGGGCCTGCGGGGTCTATTGGGAACCAAGCTGGAGTGC
AGTGGCACAATCTTGGCTCACTGCAATCTCCGCCTCCTGGGTTCAAGCGATTCTCCTGCCTCAGCCTCCC
GAGTTGTTGGGATTCCAGGCATGCATGACCAGGCTCAGCTAATTTTTGTTTTTTTGGTAGAGACGGGGTT
TCACCATATTGGCCAGGCTGGTCTCCAACTCCTAATCTCAGGTGATCTACCCACCTTGGCCTCCCAAATT
GCTGGGATTACAGGCGTGAACCACTGCTCCCTTCCCTGTCCTTCTGATTTTAAAATAACTATACCAGCAG
GAGGACGTCCAGACACAGCATAGGCTACCTGGCCATGCCCAACCGGTGGGACATTTGAGTTGCTTGCTTG
GCACTGTCCTCTCATGCGTTGGGTCCACTCAGTAGATGCCTGTTGAATTGGGTACGCGGCCAGCTTGGCT
GTGGAATGTGTGTCAGTTAGGGTGTGGAAAGTCCCCAGGCTCCCCAGCAGGCAGAAGTATGCAAAGCATG
CATCTCAATTAGTCAGCAACCAGGTGTGGAAAGTCCCCAGGCTCCCCAGCAGGCAGAAGTATGCAAAGCA
TGCATCTCAATTAGTCAGCAACCATAGTCCCGCCCCTAACTCCGCCCATCCCGCCCCTAACTCCGCCCAG
TTCCGCCCATTCTCCGCCCCATGGCTGACTAATTTTTTTTATTTATGCAGAGGCCGAGGCCGCCTCGGCC
TCTGAGCTATTCCAGAAGTAGTGAGGAGGCTTTTTTGGAGGCCTAGGCTTTTGCAAAAAGCTCCTCGAGG
AACTGAAAAACCAGAAAGTTAATTCCCTATAGTGAGTCGTATTAAATTCGTAATCATGTCATAGCTGTTT
CCTGTGTGAAATTGTTATCCGCTCACAATTCCACACAACATACGAGCCGGAAGCATAAAGTGTAAAGCCT
GGGGTGCCTAATGAGTGAGCTAACTCACATTAATTGCGTTGCGCTCACTGCCCGCTTTCCAGTCGGGAAA
CCTGTCGTGCCAGCTGCATTAATGAATCGGCCAACGCGCGGGGAGAGGCGGTTTGCGTATTGGGCGCTCT
TCCGCTTCCTCGCTCACTGACTCGCTGCGCTCGGTCGTTCGGCTGCGGCGAGCGGTATCAGCTCACTCAA
AGGCGGTAATACGGTTATCCACAGAATCAGGGGATAACGCAGGAAAGAACATGTGAGCAAAAGGCCAGCA
AAAGGCCAGGAACCGTAAAAAGGCCGCGTTGCTGGCGTTTTTCCATAGGCTCCGCCCCCCTGACGAGCAT
CACAAAAATCGACGCTCAAGTCAGAGGTGGCGAAACCCGACAGGACTATAAAGATACCAGGCGTTTCCCC
CTGGAAGCTCCCTCGTGCGCTCTCCTGTTCCGACCCTGCCGCTTACCGGATACCTGTCCGCCTTTCTCCC
TTCGGGAAGCGTGGCGCTTTCTCATAGCTCACGCTGTAGGTATCTCAGTTCGGTGTAGGTCGTTCGCTCC
AAGCTGGGCTGTGTGCACGAACCCCCCGTTCAGCCCGACCGCTGCGCCTTATCCGGTAACTATCGTCTTG
AGTCCAACCCGGTAAGACACGACTTATCGCCACTGGCAGCAGCCACTGGTAACAGGATTAGCAGAGCGAG
GTATGTAGGCGGTGCTACAGAGTTCTTGAAGTGGTGGCCTAACTACGGCTACACTAGAAGAACAGTATTT
GGTATCTGCGCTCTGCTGAAGCCAGTTACCTTCGGAAAAAGAGTTGGTAGCTCTTGATCCGGCAAACAAA
CCACCGCTGGTAGCGGTGGTTTTTTTGTTTGCAAGCAGCAGATTACGCGCAGAAAAAAAGGATCTCAAGA
AGATCCTTTGATCTTTTCTACGGGGTCTGACGCTCAGTGGAACGAAAACTCACGTTAAGGGATTTTGGTC
ATGAGATTATCAAAAAGGATCTTCACCTAGATCCTTTTAAATTAAAAATGAAGTTTTAAATCAATCTAAA
GTATATATGAGTAAACTTGGTCTGACAGTTACCAATGCTTAATCAGTGAGGCACCTATCTCAGCGATCTG
TCTATTTCGTTCATCCATAGTTGCCTGACTCCCCGTCGTGTAGATAACTACGATACGGGAGGGCTTACCA
TCTGGCCCCAGTGCTGCAATGATACCGCGAGACCCACGCTCACCGGCTCCAGATTTATCAGCAATAAACC
AGCCAGCCGGAAGGGCCGAGCGCAGAAGTGGTCCTGCAACTTTATCCGCCTCCATCCAGTCTATTAATTG
TTGCCGGGAAGCTAGAGTAAGTAGTTCGCCAGTTAATAGTTTGCGCAACGTTGTTGCCATTGCTACAGGC
ATCGTGGTGTCACGCTCGTCGTTTGGTATGGCTTCATTCAGCTCCGGTTCCCAACGATCAAGGCGAGTTA
CATGATCCCCCATGTTGTGCAAAAAAGCGGTTAGCTCCTTCGGTCCTCCGATCGTTGTCAGAAGTAAGTT
GGCCGCAGTGTTATCACTCATGGTTATGGCAGCACTGCATAATTCTCTTACTGTCATGCCATCCGTAAGA
TGCTTTTCTGTGACTGGTGAGTACTCAACCAAGTCATTCTGAGAATAGTGTATGCGGCGACCGAGTTGCT
CTTGCCCGGCGTCAATACGGGATAATACCGCGCCACATAGCAGAACTTTAAAAGTGCTCATCATTGGAAA
ACGTTCTTCGGGGCGAAAACTCTCAAGGATCTTACCGCTGTTGAGATCCAGTTCGATGTAACCCACTCGT
GCACCCAACTGATCTTCAGCATCTTTTACTTTCACCAGCGTTTCTGGGTGAGCAAAAACAGGAAGGCAAA
ATGCCGCAAAAAAGGGAATAAGGGCGACACGGAAATGTTGAATACTCATACTCTTCCTTTTTCAATATTA
TTGAAGCATTTATCAGGGTTATTGTCTCATGAGCGGATACATATTTGAATGTATTTAGAAAAATAAACAA
ATAGGGGTTCCGCGCACATTTCCCCGAAAAGTGCCACCTG
[124 nt withheld, positions 16281-16404]
C
[91 nt withheld, positions 16406-16496]
A
[49 nt withheld, positions 16498-16546]
CCTTTGACGTTGGAGTCCACGTTCTTT
[37 nt withheld, positions 16574-16610]
ACCCTATCTCGGTCTATTCTTTTGATTTATAAGGGATTTTGCCGATTTCGGCCTATTGGTTAAAAAATGA
GCTGATTTAACAAAAATTTAACGCGAATTTTAACAAAATATTAACGCTTACAATTTCCATTCGCCATTCA
GGCTGCGCAACTGTTGGGAAGGGCGATCGGTGCGGGCCTCTTCGCTATTACGCCAGCTGGCGAAAGGGGG
ATGTGCTGCAAGGCGATTAAGTTGGGTAACGCCAGGGTTTTCCCAGTCACGACGTTGTAAAACGACGGCC
AGTGCCAAGCTGATCTATACATTGAATCAATATTGGCAATTAGCCATATTAGTCATTGGTTATATAGCAT
AAATCAATATTGGCTATTGGCCATTGCATACGTTGTATCTATATCATAATATGTACATTTATATTGGCTC
ATGTCCAATATGACCGCCATGTT
Features (pLannotate 1.2.2; 16 found; start..end, strand, type, name):
      1..380     +  enhancer       CMV enhancer: human cytomegalovirus immediate early enhancer
    382..581     +  promoter       CMV promoter: human cytomegalovirus (CMV) immediate early promoter
    632..662     -  misc_feature   MCS (fragment): pUC18/19 multiple cloning site
    670..13053   +  CDS            PRKDC: PRKDC_HUMAN - Also known as HYRC, HYRC1. Experimental evidence at protein level: Swiss-Prot protein existence level 1. Serine/threonine-protein kinase that acts as a molecular sensor for DNA damage. Involved in DNA non-homologous end joining (NHEJ) required for double-strand break (DSB) repair and V(D)J recombination (PubMed:11955432, PubMed:12649176, PubMed:14734805). Must be bound to DNA to express its catalytic properties. Promotes processing of hairpin DNA structures in V(D)J recombination by activation of the hairpin endonuclease artemis (DCLRE1C) (PubMed:11955432). The assembly of the DN
  13077..13699   +  polyA_signal   hGH poly(A) signal: human growth hormone polyadenylation signal
  13728..14057   +  promoter       SV40 promoter: SV40 enhancer and early promoter
  14096..14114   -  promoter       T7 promoter: promoter for bacteriophage T7 RNA polymerase
  14150..14172   -  protein_bind   lac operator (fragment): The lac repressor binds to the lac operator to inhibit transcription in E. coli. This inhibition can be relieved by adding lactose or isopropyl-β-D-thiogalactopyranoside (IPTG). lac repressor encoded by lacI
  14176..14206   -  promoter       lac promoter: promoter for the E. coli lac operon
  14221..14242   -  protein_bind   CAP binding site: CAP binding activates transcription in the presence of cAMP. E. coli catabolite activator protein
  14255..14347   -  CDS            lacI (fragment): lac repressor; lacI; The lac repressor binds to the lac operator to inhibit transcription in E. coli. This inhibition can be relieved by adding lactose or isopropyl-β-D-thiogalactopyranoside (IPTG).
  14530..15118   -  rep_origin     ori: high-copy-number ColE1/pMB1/pBR322/pUC origin of replication
  15289..16149   -  CDS            AmpR: β-lactamase; bla; confers resistance to ampicillin, carbenicillin, and related antibiotics
  16150..16254   -  promoter       AmpR promoter: bla
  16281..16709   +  rep_origin     f1 ori (sequence partly withheld): f1 bacteriophage origin of replication; arrow indicates direction of (+) strand synthesis
  16740..16894   -  CDS            lacZα (fragment): LacZα fragment of β-galactosidase; lacZ fragment
