[The description below was written by a language model from this plasmid's Addgene catalogue record and pLannotate feature annotations shown in this document.]
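Description:
hu DNA-PKcs is a mammalian expression plasmid built on a pCMV6 backbone that carries the full-length, wild-type human PRKDC coding sequence, which encodes the catalytic subunit of DNA-dependent protein kinase. At roughly 17 kb, most of the construct is insert: the open reading frame alone spans about 12.4 kb and was cloned between NotI sites. The catalogue entry does not name the promoter directly. The sequence annotation, however, places the human cytomegalovirus immediate-early enhancer and promoter immediately upstream of the PRKDC reading frame, with a human growth hormone polyadenylation signal downstream. This forms a conventional strong constitutive expression cassette for transfected mammalian cells. No epitope tag or reporter fusion is annotated.

An SV40 enhancer/early promoter lies after the poly(A) signal, but no mammalian selectable marker is annotated behind it, so the record does not support drug selection in mammalian cells from this plasmid alone. The remaining backbone is of pUC/phagemid type: a high-copy ColE1-family origin, β-lactamase for ampicillin selection in E. coli, an f1 origin, a T7 promoter, and remnants of lac regulatory elements and lacZα. The depositor notes that the plasmid is prone to recombination and that bacteria carrying it grow very slowly, so it is kept in a recombination-deficient strain and its integrity should be confirmed by restriction digest.

DNA-PKcs is a serine/threonine kinase that senses DNA ends and acts in non-homologous end joining and V(D)J recombination. The construct serves as the wild-type reference for expressing the kinase, for example in complementation of DNA-PKcs-deficient cells. The associated work examined how autophosphorylation regulates DNA end processing and the choice of double-strand break repair pathway.
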