Addgene plasmid #83317: hu DNA-PKcs
Purpose: human wild type DNA-PKcs
Depositing lab: Katheryn Meek. Depositing organization: Michigan State University. Publication: Autophosphorylation of DNA-dependent protein kinase regulates DNA end processing and may also alter double-strand break repair pathway choice. Cui X, Yu Y, Gupta S, Cho YM, Lees-Miller SP, Meek K. Mol Cell Biol. 2005 Dec;25(24):10842-52. 10.1128/MCB.25.24.10842-10852.2005 PubMed 16314509.
Backbone
  Vector backbone: pcmv6
  Backbone size w/o insert (bp): 4665
  Total vector size (bp): 17065
  Vector type: Mammalian Expression
Growth in bacteria
  Bacterial resistance: Ampicillin, 100 μg/mL
  Growth temperature: 30°C
  Growth strain: Stbl2
  Growth instructions: see attached propagation instructions. This plasmid is prone to recombination. Transformed E. coli is extremely slow growing; please pick smallest colonies for a test prep, then check for appropriate EcoR1 restriction pattern.
  Copy number: High Copy
Gene/Insert
  Gene/Insert name: human DNA-PKcs
  Species: H. sapiens (human)
  Insert size (bp): 12387
  Mutation: wild type
  Entrez Gene: PRKDC (a.k.a. DNA-PKC, DNA-PKcs, DNAPK, DNAPKc, DNPK1, HYRC, HYRC1, IMD26, XRCC7, p350)
  Promoter: see attached information
  Cloning method: Restriction Enzyme; 5′ cloning site notI (unknown if destroyed); 3′ cloning site notI (unknown if destroyed)
  Sequencing primers: 5′ none
Terms and licenses: Academic/Nonprofit Terms; Industry Terms: Not Available to Industry
How to cite: hu DNA-PKcs was a gift from Katheryn Meek (Addgene plasmid # 83317)
