>Addgene plasmid #83317 | hu DNA-PKcs | depositor partial sequence | sequence record 158514 | human wild type DNA-PKcs
TGACATGATTATTGACTAGTATTAATAGTATCCATTACGGGGGTCATAGTTCATAGCCCATATATGGAGT
TCCGCGTACATACTTTTACGGTAATTGCCCCGCTGGCTGACCGCCCAACGACCCCCGCCCATGACGTCAA
ATAATGACGTATGTTCCCATAGTAACGCCAATAGGGACTTTCCATGNACGTCAATGGGTGGAGTATTTAC
GGTAAACTGCCCACTGGGCAGTACATCAAGTGTATCATATGCCAAGTCCGCCCCCTATTGACGTCAATGA
CGGTAAATGGCCCGCCTGGCATTATGCCCAGTACATGACCTTACGGGACTTTCCTACTTGGCAGTACATC
TACGTATTAGTCATCGCTATTACCATGGTGATGCGGTTTTGGCAGTACACCAATGGGCGTGGATAGCGGT
TTGACTCACGGGGATTTCCAAGTCTCCACCCCATTGACGTCAATGGGAGTTTGTTTTGGCACCAAAATCA
ACGGGACTTTCCAAAATGTCGTAATAACCCCGCCCCGTTGACGCAAATGGGCGGTAGGCGTGTACGGTGG
GAGGTCTATATAAGCAGAGCTCGTTTAGTGAACCGTCAGAATTCAGATCTGGTACCACGCGTATCGATAA
GCTTGCATGCCTGCAGGTCGACTCTAGAGCGGCCGCATGGCGGGCTCCGGAGCCGGTGTGCGTTGCTCCC
TGCTGCGGCTGCAGGAGACCTTGTCCGCTGCGGACCGCTGCGGTGCTGCCCTGGCCGGTCATCAACTGAT
CCGCGGCCTGGGGCAGGAATGCGTCCTGAGCAGCAGCCCCGCGGTGCTGGCATTACAGACATCTTTAGTT
TTTTCCAGAGATTTCGGTTTGCTTGTATTTGTCCGGAAGTCACTCAACAGTATTGAATTTCGTGAATGTA
GAGAAGAAATCCTAAAGTTTTTATGTATTTTCTTAGAAAAAATGGGCCAGAAGATCGCACCTTACTCTGT
TGAAATTAAGAACACTTGTACCAGTGTTTATACAAAAGATAGAGCTGCTAAATGTAAAATTCCAGCCCTG
GACCTTCTTATTAAGTTACTTCAGACTTTTAGAAGTTCTAGACTCATGGATGAATTTAAAATTGGAGAAT
TATTTAGTAAATTCTATGGAGAACTTGCATTGAAAAAAAAAATACCAGATACAGTTTTAGAAAAAGTATA
TGAGCTCCTAGGATTATTGGGTGAAGTTCATCCTAGTGAGATGATAAATAATGCAGAAAACCTGTTCCGC
GCTTTTCTGGGTGAACTTAAGACCCAGATGACATCAGCAGTAAGAGAGCCCAAACTACCTGTTCTGGCAG
GATGTCTGAAGGGGTTGTCCTCACTTCTGTGCAACTTCACTAAGTCCATGGAAGAAGATCCCCAGACTTC
AAGGGAGATTTTTAATTTTGTACTAAAGGCAATTCGTCCTCAGATTGATCTGAAGAGATATGCTGTGCCC
TCAGCTGGCTTGCGCCTATTTGCCCTGCATGCATCTCAGTTTAGCACCTGCCTTCTGGACAACTACGTGT
CTCTATTTGAAGTCTTGTTAAAGTGGTGTGCCCACACAAATGTAGAATTGAAAAAAGCTGCACTTTCAGC
CCTGGAATCCTTTCTGAAACAGGTTTCTAATATGGTGGCGAAAAATGCAGAAATGCATAAAAATAAACTG
CAGTACTTTATGGAGCAGTTTTATGGAATCATCAGAAATGTGGATTCGAACAACAAGGAGTTATCTATTG
CTATCCGTGGATATGGACTTTTTGCAGGACCGTGCAAGGTTATAAACGCAAAAGATGTTGACTTCATGTA
CGTTGAGCTCATTCAGCGCTGCAAGCAGATGTTCCTCACCCAGACAGACACTGGTGACGACCGTGTTTAT
CAGATGCCAAGCTTCCTCCAGTCTGTTGCAAGCGTCTTGCTGTACCTTGACACAGTTCCTGAGGTGTATA
CTCCAGTTCTGGAGCACCTCGTGGTGATGCAGATAGACAGTTTCCCACAGTACAGTCCAAAAATGCAGCT
GGTGTGTTGCAGAGCCATAGTGAAGGTGTTCCTAGCTTTGGCAGCAAAAGGGCCAGTTCTCAGGAATTGC
ATTAGTACTGTGGTGCATCAGGGTTTAATCAGAATATGTTCTAAACCAGTGGTCCTTCCAAAGGGCCCTG
AGTCTGAATCTGAAGACCACCGTGCTTCAGGGGAAGTCAGAACTGGCAAATGGAAGGTGCCCACATACAA
AGACTACGTGGATCTCTTCAGACATCTCCTGAGCTCTGACCAGATGATGGATTCTATTTTAGCAGATGAA
GCATTTTTCTCTGTGAATTCCTCCAGTGAAAGTCTGAATCATTTACTTTATGATGAATTTGTAAAATCCG
TTTTGAAGATTGTTGAGAAATTGGATCTTACACTTGAAATACAGACTGTTGGGGAACAAGAGAATGGAGA
TGAGGCGCCTGGTGTTTGGATGATCCCAACTTCAGATCCAGCGGCTAACTTGCATCCAGCTAAACCTAAA
GATTTTTCGGCTTTCATTAACCTGGTGGAATTTTGCAGAGAGATTCTCCCTGAGAAACAAGCAGAATTTT
TTGAACCATGGGTGTACTCATTTTCATATGAATTAATTTTGCAATCTACAAGGTTGCCCCTCATCAGTGG
TTTCTACAAATTGCTTTCTATTACAGTAAGAAATGCCAAGAAAATAAAATATTTCGAGGGAGTTAGTCCA
AAGAGTCTGAAACACTCTCCTGAAGACCCAGAAAAGTATTCTTGCTTTGCTTTATTTGTGAAATTTGGCA
AAGAGGTGGCAGTTAAAATGAAGCAGTACAAAGATGAACTTTTGGCCTCTTGTTTGACCTTTCTTCTGTC
CTTGCCACACAACATCATTGAACTCGATGTTAGAGCCTACGTTCCTGCACTGCAGATGGCTTTCAAACTG
GGCCTGAGCTATACCCCCTTGGCAGAAGTAGGCCTGAATGCTCTAGAAGAATGGTCAATTTATATTGACA
GACATGTAATGCAGCCTTATTACAAAGACATTCTCCCCTGCCTGGATGGATACCTGAAGACTTCAGCCTT
GTCAGATGAGACCAAGAATAACTGGGAAGTGTCAGCTCTTTCTCGGGCTGCCCAGAAAGGATTTAATAAA
GTGGTGTTAAAGCATCTGAAGAAGACAAAGAACCTTTCATCAAACGAAGCAATATCCTTAGAAGAAATAA
GAATTAGAGTAGTACAAATGCTTGGATCTCTAGGAGGACAAATAAACAAAAATCTTCTGACAGTCACGTC
CTCAGATGAGATGATGAAGAGCTATGTGGCCTGGGACAGAGAGAAGCGGCTGAGCTTTGCAGTGCCCTTT
AGAGAGATGAAACCTGTCATTTTCCTGGATGTGTTCCTGCCTCGAGTCACAGAATTAGCGCTCACAGCCA
GTGACAGACAAACTAAGGTTGCAGCCTGTGAACTTTTACATAGCATGGTTATGTTTATGTTGGGCAAAGC
CACGCAGATGCCAGAAGGGGGACAGGGAGCCCCACCCATGTACCAGCTCTATAAGCGGACGTTTCCTGTG
CTGCTTCGACTTGCGTGTGATGTTGATCAGGTGACAAGGCAACTGTATGAGCCACTAGTTATGCAGCTGA
TTCACTGGTTCACTAACAACAAGAAATTTGAAAGTCAGGATACTGTTGCCTTACTAGAAGCTATATTGGA
TGGAATTGTGGACCCTGTTGACAGTACTTTAAGAGATTTTTGTGGTCGGTGTATTCGAGAATTCCTTAAA
TGGTCCATTAAGCAAATAACACCACAGCAGCAGGAGAAGAGTCCAGTAAACACCAAATCGCTTTTCAAGC
GACTTTATAGCCTTGCGCTTCACCCCAATGCTTTCAAGAGGCTGGGAGCATCACTTGCCTTTAATAATAT
CTACAGGGAATTCAGGGAAGAAGAGTCTCTGGTGGAACAGTTTGTGTTTGAAGCCTTGGTGATATACATG
GAGAGTCTGGCCTTAGCACATGCAGATGAGAAGTCCTTAGGTACAATTCAACAGTGTTGTGATGCCATTG
ATCACCTATGCCGCATCATTGAAAAGAAGCATGTTTCTTTAAATAAAGCAAAGAAACGACGTTTGCCGCG
AGGATTTCCACCTTCCGCATCATTGTGTTTATTGGATCTGGTCAAGTGGCTTTTAGCTCATTGTGGGAGG
CCCCAGACAGAATGTCGACACAAATCCATTGAACTCTTTTATAAATTCGTTCCTTTATTGCCAGGCAACA
GATCCCCTAATTTGTGGCTGAAAGATGTTCTCAAGGAAGAAGGTGTCTCTTTTCTCATCAACACCTTTGA
GGGGGGTGGCTGTGGCCAGCCCTCGGGCATCCTGGCCCAGCCCACCCTCTTGTACCTTCGGGGGCCATTC
AGCCTGCAGGCCACGCTATGCTGGCTGGACCTGCTCCTGGCCGCGTTGGAGTGCTACAACACGTTCATTG
GCGAGAGAACTGTAGGAGCGCTCCAGGTCCTAGGTACTGAAGCCCAGTCTTCACTTTTGAAAGCAGTGGC
TTTCTTCTTAGAAAGCATTGCCATGCATGACATTATAGCAGCAGAAAAGTGCTTTGGCACTGGGGCAGCA
GGTAACAGAACAAGCCCACAAGAGGGAGAAAGGTACAACTACAGCAAATGCACCGTTGTGGTCCGGATTA
TGGAGTTTACCACGACTCTGCTAAACACCTCCCCGGAAGGATGGAAGCTCCTGAAGAAGGACTTGTGTAA
TACACACCTGATGAGAGTCCTGGTGCAGACGCTGTGTGAGCCCGCAAGCATAGGTTTCAACATCGGAGAC
GTCCAGGTTATGGCTCATCTTCCTGATGTTTGTGTGAATCTGATGAAAGCTCTAAAGATGTCCCCATACA
AAGATATCCTAGAGACCCATCTGAGAGAGAAAATAACAGCACAGAGCATTGAGGAGCTTTGTGCCGTCAA
CTTGTATGGCCCTGACGCGCAAGTGGACAGGAGCAGGCTGGCTGCTGTTGTGTCTGCCTGTAAACAGCTT
CACAGAGCTGGGCTTCTGCATAATATATTACCGTCTCAGTCCACAGATTTGCATCATTCTGTTGGCACAG
AACTTCTTTCCCTGGTTTATAAAGGCATTGCCCCTGGAGATGAGAGACAGTGTCTGCCTTCTCTAGACCT
CAGTTGTAAGCAGCTGGCCAGCGGACTTCTGGAGTTAGCCTTTGCTTTTGGAGGACTGTGTGAGCGCCTT
GTGAGTCTTCTCCTGAACCCAGCGGTGCTGTCCACGGCGTCCTTGGGCAGCTCACAGGGCAGCGTCATCC
ACTTCTCCCATGGGGAGTATTTCTATAGCTTGTTCTCAGAAACGATCAACACGGAATTATTGAAAAATCT
GGATCTTGCTGTATTGGAGCTCATGCAGTCTTCAGTGGATAATACCAAAATGGTGAGTGCCGTTTTGAAC
GGCATGTTAGACCAGAGCTTCAGGGAGCGAGCAAACCAGAAACACCAAGGACTGAAACTTGCGACTACAA
TTCTGCAACACTGGAAGAAGTGTGATTCATGGTGGGCCAAAGATTCCCCTCTCGAAACTAAAATGGCAGT
GCTGGCCTTACTGGCAAAAATTTTACAGATTGATTCATCTGTATCTTTTAATACAAGTCATGGTTCATTC
CCTGAAGTCTTTACAACATATATTAGTCTACTTGCTGACACAAAGCTGGATCTACATTTAAAGGGCCAAG
CTGTCACTCTTCTTCCATTCTTCACCAGCCTCACTGGAGGCAGTCTGGAGGAACTTAGACGTGTTCTGGA
GCAGCTCATCGTTGCTCACTTCCCCATGCAGTCCAGGGAATTTCCTCCAGGAACTCCGCGGTTCAATAAT
TATGTGGACTGCATGAAAAAGTTTCTAGATGCATTGGAATTATCTCAAAGCCCTATGTTGTTGGAATTGA
TGACAGAAGTTCTTTGTCGGGAACAGCAGCATGTCATGGAAGAATTATTTCAATCCAGTTTCAGGAGGAT
TGCCAGAAGGGGTTCATGTGTCACACAAGTAGGCCTTCTGGAAAGCGTGTATGAAATGTTCAGGAAGGAT
GACCCCCGCCTAAGTTTCACACGCCAGTCCTTTGTGGACCGCTCCCTCCTCACTCTGCTGTGGCACTGTA
GCCTGGATGCTTTGAGAGAATTCTTCAGCACAATTGTGGTGGATGCCATTGATGTGTTGAAGTCCAGGTT
TACAAAGCTAAATGAATCTACCTTTGATACTCAAATCACCAAGAAGATGGGCTACTATAAGATTCTAGAC
GTGATGTATTCTCGCCTTCCCAAAGATGATGTTCATGCTAAGGAATCAAAAATTAATCAAGTTTTCCATG
GCTCGTGTATTACAGAAGGAAATGAACTTACAAAGACATTGATTAAATTGTGCTACGATGCATTTACAGA
GAACATGGCAGGAGAGAATCAGCTGCTGGAGAGGAGAAGACTTTACCATTGTGCAGCATACAACTGCGCC
ATATCTGTCATCTGCTGTGTCTTCAATGAGTTAAAATTTTACCAAGGTTTTCTGTTTAGTGAAAAACCAG
AAAAGAACTTGCTTATTTTTGAAAATCTGATCGACCTGAAGCGCCGCTATAATTTTCCTGTAGAAGTTGA
GGTTCCTATGGAAAGAAAGAAAAAGTACATTGAAATTAGGAAAGAAGCCAGAGAAGCAGCAAATGGGGAT
TCAGATGGTCCTTCCTATATGTCTTCCCTGTCATATTTGGCAGACAGTACCCTGAGTGAGGAAATGAGTC
AATTTGATTTCTCAACCGGAGTTCAGAGCTATTCATACAGCTCCCAAGACCCTAGACCTGCCACTGGTCG
TTTTCGGAGACGGGAGCAGCGGGACCCCACGGTGCATGATGATGTGCTGGAGCTGGAGATGGACGAGCTC
AATCGGCATGAGTGCATGGCGCCCCTGACGGCCCTGGTCAAGCACATGCACAGAAGCCTGGGCCCGCCTC
AAGGAGAAGAGGATTCAGTGCCAAGAGATCTTCCTTCTTGGATGAAATTCCTCCATGGCAAACTGGGAAA
TCCAATAGTACCATTAAATATCCGTCTCTTCTTAGCCAAGCTTGTTATTAATACAGAAGAGGTCTTTCGC
CCTTACGCGAAGCACTGGCTTAGCCCCTTGCTGCAGCTGGCTGCTTCTGAAAACAATGGAGGAGAAGGAA
TTCACTACATGGTGGTTGAGATAGTGGCCACTATTCTTTCATGGACAGGCTTGGCCACTCCAACAGGGGT
CCCTAAAGATGAAGTGTTAGCAAATCGATTGCTTAATTTCCTAATGAAACATGTCTTTCATCCAAAAAGA
GCTGTGTTTAGACACAACCTTGAAATTATAAAGACCCTTGTCGAGTGCTGGAAGGATTGTTTATCCATCC
CTTATAGGTTAATATTTGAAAAGTTTTCCGGTAAAGATCCTAATTCTAAAGACAACTCAGTAGGGATTCA
ATTGCTAGGCATCGTGATGGCCAATGACCTGCCTCCCTATGACCCACAGTGTGGCATCCAGAGTAGCGAA
TACTTCCAGGCTTTGGTGAATAATATGTCCTTTGTAAGATATAAAGAAGTGTATGCCGCTGCAGCAGAAG
TTCTAGGACTTATACTTCGATATGTTATAGAGAGAAAAAACATACTGGAGGAGTCTCTGTGTGAACTGGT
TGCGAAACAATTGAAGCAACATCAGAATACTATGGAGGACAAGTTTATTGTGTGCTTGAACAAAGTGACC
AAGAGCTTCCCTCCTCTTGCAGACAGGTTCATGAATGCTGTGTTCTTTCTGCTGCCAAAATTTCATGGAG
TGTTGAAAACACTCTGTCTGGAGGTGGTACTTTGTCGTGTGGAGGGAATGACAGAGCTGTACTTCCAGTT
AAAGAGCAAGGACTTCGTTCAAGTCATGAGACATAGAGATGATGAAAGACAAAAAGTATGTTTGGACATA
ATTTATAAGATGATGCCAAAGTTAAAACCAGTAGAACTCCGAGAACTTCTGAACCCCGTTGTGGAATTCG
TTTCCCATCCTTCTACAACATGTAGGGAACAAATGTATAATATTCTCATGTGGATTCATGATAATTACAG
AGATCCAGAAAGTGAGACAGATAATGACTCCCAGGAAATATTTAAGTTGGCAAAAGATGTGCTGATTCAA
GGATTGATCGATGAGAACCCTGGACTTCAATTAATTATTCGAAATTTCTGGAGCCATGAAACTAGGTTAC
CTTCAAATACCTTGGACCGGTTGCTGGCACTAAATTCCTTATATTCTCCTAAGATAGAAGTGCACTTTTT
AAGTTTAGCAACAAATTTTCTGCTCGAAATGACCAGCATGAGCCCAGATTATCCAAACCCCATGTTCGAG
CATCCTCTGTCAGAATGCGAATTTCAGGAATATACCATTGATTCTGATTGGCGTTTCCGAAGTACTGTTC
TCACTCCGATGTTTGTGGAGACCCAGGCCTCCCAGGGCACTCTCCAGGCCCGTACCCAGGAAGGGTCCCT
CTCAGCTCGCTGGCCAGTGGCAGGGCAGATAAGGGCCACCCAGCAGCAGCATGACTTCACACTGACACAG
ACTGCAGATGGAAGAAGCTCATTTGATTGGCTGACCGGGAGCAGCACTGACCCGCTGGTCGACCACACCA
GTCCCTCATCTGACTCCTTGCTGTTTGCCCACAAGAGGAGTGAAAGGTTACAGAGAGCACCCTTGAAGTC
AGTGGGGCCTGATTTTGGGAAAAAAAGGCTGGGCCTTCCAGGGGACGAGGTGGATAACAAAGTGAAAGGT
GCGGCCGGCCGGACGGACCTACTACGACTGCGCAGACGGTTTATGAGGGACCAGGAGAAGCTCAGTTTGA
TGTATGCCAGAAAAGGCGTTGCTGAGCAAAAACGAGAGAAGGAAATCAAGAGTGAGTTAAAAATGAAGCA
GGATGCCCAGGTCGTTCTGTACAGAAGCTACCGGCACGGAGACCTTCCTGACATTCAGATCAAGCACAGC
AGCCTCATCACCCCGTTACAGGCCGTGGCCCAGAGGGACCCAATAATTGCAAAACAGCTCTTTAGCAGCT
TGTTTTCTGGAATTTTGAAAGAGATGGATAAATTTAAGACACTGTCTGAAAAAAACAACATCACTCAAAA
GTTGCTTCAAGACTTCAATCGTTTTCTTAATACCACCTTCTCTTTCTTTCCACCCTTTGTCTCTTGTATT
CAGGACATTAGCTGTCAGCACGCAGCCCTGCTGAGCCTCGACCCAGCGGCTGTTAGCGCTGGTTGCCTGG
CCAGCCTACAGCAGCCCGTGGGCATCCGCCTGCTAGAGGAGGCTCTGCTCTGCCTGCTGCCTGCTGAGCT
GCCCGCCAAGCGAGTCCGTGGGAAGGCCCGCCCCCCTCCTGATGTCCTCAGATGGGTGGAGCTTGCTAAG
CTGTATAGATCAATTGGAGAATACGACGTCCTCCGTGGGATTTTTACCAGTGAGATAGGAACAAAGCAAA
TCACTCAGAGTGCATTATTAGCAGAAGCCAGAAGTGATTATTCTGAAGCTGCTAAGCAGTATGATGAGGC
TCTCAATAAACAAGACTGGGTAGATGGTGAGCCCACAGAAGCCGAGAAGGATTTTTGGGAACTTGCATCC
CTTGACTGTTACAACCACCTTGCTGAGTGGAAATCACTTGAATACTGTTCTACAGCCAGTATAGACAGTG
AGAACCCCCCAGACCTAAATAAAATCTGGAGTGAACCATTTTATCAGGAAACATATCTACCTTACATGAT
CCGCAGCAAGCTGAAGCTGCTGCTCCAGGGAGAGGCTGACCAGTCCCTGCTGACATTTATTGACAAAGCT
ATGCACGGGGAGCTCCAGAAGGCGATTCTAGAGCTTCATTACAGTCAAGAGCTGAGTCTGCTTTACCTCC
TGCAAGATGATGTTGACAGAGCCAAATATTACATTCAAAATGGCATTCAGAGTTTTATGCAGAATTATTC
TAGTATTGATGTCCTCTTACACCAAAGTAGACTCACCAAATTGCAGTCTGTACAGGCTTTAACAGAAATT
CAGGAGTTCATCAGCTTTATAAGCAAACAAGGCAATTTATCATCTCAAGTTCCCCTTAAGAGACTTCTGA
ACACCTGGGCAAACAGATATCCAGATGCTAAAATGGACCCAATGAACATCTGGGATGACATCATCACAAA
TCGATGTTTCTTTCTCAGCAAAATAGAGGAGAAGCTTACCCCTCTTCCAGAAGATAATAGTATGAATGTG
GATCAAGATGGAGACCCCAGTGACAGGATGGAAGTGCAAGAGCAGGAAGAAGATATCAGCTCCCTGATCA
GGAGTTGCAAGTTTTCCATGAAAATGAAGATGATAGACAGTGCCCGGAAGCAGAACAATTTCTCACTTGC
TATGAAACTACTGAAGGAGCTGCATAAAGAGTCAAAAACCAGAGACGATTGGCTGGTGAGCTGGGTGCAG
AGCTACTGCCGCCTGAGCCACTGCCGGAGCCGGTCCCAGGGCTGCTCTGAGCAGGTGCTCACTGTGCTGA
AAACAGTCTCTTTGTTGGATGAGAACAACGTGTCAAGCTACTTAAGCAAAAATATTCTGGCTTTCCGTGA
CCAGAACATTCTCTTGGGTACAACTTACAGGATCATAGCGAATGCTCTCAGCAGTGAGCCAGCCTGCCTT
GCTGAAATCGAGGAGGACAAGGCTAGAAGAATCTTAGAGCTTTCTGGATCCAGTTCAGAGGATTCAGAGA
AGGTGATCGCGGGTCTGTACCAGAGAGCATTCCAGCACCTCTCTGAGGCTGTGCAGGCGGCTGAGGAGGA
GGCCCAGCCTCCCTCCTGGAGCTGTGGGCCTGCAGCTGGGGTGATTGATGCTTACATGACGCTGGCAGAT
TTCTGTGACCAACAGCTGCGCAAGGAGGAAGAGAATGCATCAGTTACTGATTCTGCAGAACTGCAGGCGT
ATCCAGCACTTGTGGTGGAGAAAATGTTGAAAGCTTTAAAATTAAATTCCAATGAAGCCAGATTGAAGTT
TCCTAGATTACTTCAGATTATAGAACGGTATCCAGAGGAGACTTTGAGCCTCATGACAAAAGAGATCTCT
TCCGTTCCCTGCTGGCAGTTCATCAGCTGGATCAGCCACATGGTGGCCTTACTGGACAAAGACCAAGCCG
TTGCTGTTCAGCACTCTGTGGAAGAAATCACTGATAACTACCCGCAGGCTATTGTTTATCCCTTCATCAT
AAGCAGCGAAAGCTATTCCTTCAAGGATACTTCTACTGGTCATAAGAATAAGGAGTTTGTGGCAAGGATT
AAAAGTAAGTTGGATCAAGGAGGAGTGATTCAAGATTTTATTAATGCCTTAGATCAGCTCTCTAATCCTG
AACTGCTCTTTAAGGATTGGAGCAATGATGTAAGAGCTGAACTAGCAAAAACCCCTGTAAATAAAAAAAA
CATTGAAAAAATGTATGAAAGAATGTATGCAGCCTTGGGTGACCCAAAGGCTCCAGGCCTGGGGGCCTTT
AGAAGGAAGTTTATTCAGACTTTTGGAAAAGAATTTGATAAACATTTTGGGAAAGGAGGTTCTAAACTAC
TGAGAATGAAGCTCAGTGACTTCAACGACATTACCAACATGCTACTTTTAAAAATGAACAAAGACTCAAA
GCCCCCTGGGAATCTGAAAGAATGTTCACCCTGGATGAGCGACTTCAAAGTGGAGTTCCTGAGAAATGAG
CTGGAGATTCCCGGTCAGTATGACGGTAGGGGAAAGCCATTGCCAGAGTACCACGTGCGAATCGCCGGGT
TTGATGAGCGGGTGACAGTCATGGCGTCTCTGCGAAGGCCCAAGCGCATCATCATCCGTGGCCATGACGA
GAGGGAACACCCTTTCCTGGTGAAGGGTGGCGAGGACCTGCGGCAGGACCAGCGCGTGGAGCAGCTCTTC
CAGGTCATGAATGGGATCCTGGCCCAAGACTCCGCCTGCAGCCAGAGGGCCCTGCAGCTGAGGACCTATA
GCGTTGTGCCCATGACCTCCAGGTTAGGATTAATTGAGTGGCTTGAAAATACTGTTACCTTGAAGGACCT
TCTTTTGAACACCATGTCCCAAGAGGAGAAGGCGGCTTACCTGAGTGATCCCAGGGCACCGCCGTGTGAA
TATAAAGATTGGCTGACAAAAATGTCAGGAAAACATGATGTTGGAGCTTACATGCTAATGTATAAGGGCG
CTAATCGTACTGAAACAGTCACGTCTTTTAGAAAACGAGAAAGTAAAGTGCCTGCTGATCTCTTAAAGCG
GGCCTTCGTGAGGATGAGTACAAGCCCTGAGGCTTTCCTGGCGCTCCGCTCCCACTTCGCCAGCTCTCAC
GCTCTGATATGCATCAGCCACTGGATCCTCGGGATTGGAGACAGACATCTGAACAACTTTATGGTGGCCA
TGGAGACTGGTGGCGTGATCGGGATCGACTTTGGGCATGCGTTTGGATCCGCTACACAGTTTCTGCCAGT
CCCTGAGTTGATGCCTTTTCGGCTAACTCGCCAGTTTATCAATCTGATGTTACCAATGAAAGAAACGGGC
CTTATGTACAGCATCATGGTACACGCACTCCGGGCCTTCCGCTCAGACCCTGGCCTGCTCACCAACACCA
TGGATGTGTTTGTCAAGGAGCCCTCCTTTGATTGGAAAAATTTTGAACAGAAAATGCTGAAAAAAGGAGG
GTCATGGATTCAAGAAATAAATGTTGCTGAAAAAAATTGGTACCCCCGACAGAAAATATGTTACGCTAAG
AGAAAGTTAGCAGGTGCCAATCCAGCAGTCATTACTTGTGATGAGCTACTCCTGGGTCATGAGAAGGCCC
CTGCCTTCAGAGACTATGTGGCTGTGGCACGAGGAAGCAAAGATCACAACATTCGTGCCCAAGAACCAGA
GAGTGGGCTTTCAGAAGAGACTCAAGTGAAGTGCCTGATGGACCAGGCAACAGACCCCAACATCCTTGGC
AGAACCTGGGAAGGATGGGAGCCCTGGATGTGAGGTCTGCGGCCGCGGATCCCGGGTGGCATCCCTGTGA
CCCCTCCCCAGTGCCTCTCCTGGCCCTGGAAGTTGCCACTCCAGTGCCCACCAGCCTTGTCCTAATAAAA
TTAAGTTGCATCATTTTGTCTGACTAGGTGTCCTTCTATAATATTATGGGGTGGAGGGGGGTGGTATGGA
G
