>Addgene plasmid #83317 | hu DNA-PKcs | addgene partial sequence | sequence record 160547 | CMV-F 5'-CGCAAATGGGCGGTAGGCGTG-3'
AGCAGAGCTCGTTTAGTGAACCGTCAGAATTCAGATCTGGTACCACGCGTATCGATAAGCTTGCATGCCT
GCAGGTCGACTCTAGAGCGGCCGCATGGCGGGCTCCGGAGCCGGTGTGCGTTGCTCCCTGCTGCGGCTGC
AGGAGACCTTGTCCGCTGCGGACCGCTGCGGTGCTGCCCTGGCCGGTCATCAACTGATCCGCGGCCTGGG
GCAGGAATGCGTCCTGAGCAGCAGCCCCGCGGTGCTGGCATTACAGACATCTTTAGTTTTTTCCAGAGAT
TTCGGTTTGCTTGTATTTGTCCGGAAGTCACTCAACAGTATTGAATTTCGTGAATGTAGAGAAGAAATCC
TAAAGTTTTTATGTATTTTCTTAGAAAAAATGGGCCAGAAGATCGCACCTTACTCTGTTGAAATTAAGAA
CACTTGTACCAGTGTTTATACAAAAGATAGAGCTGCTAAATGTAAAATTCCAGCCCTGGACCTTCTTATT
AAGTTACTTCAGACTTTTAGAAGTTCTAGACTCATGGATGAATTTAAAATTGGAGAATTATTTAGTAAAT
TCTATGGAGAACTTGCATTGAAAAAAAAAATACCAGATACAGTTTTAGAAAAAGTATATGAGCTCCTAGG
ATTATTGGGTGAAGTTCATCCTAGTGAGATGATAAATAATGCAGAAAACCTGTTCCGCGCTTTTCTGGGT
GAACTTAAGACCCAGATGACATCAGCAGTAAGAGAGCCCAAACTACCTGTTCTGGCAGGATGTCTGAAGG
GGTTGTCCTCACTTCTGTGCAACTTCACTAAGTCCATGGAAGAAGATCCCCAGACTTC
