>Addgene plasmid #83317 | hu DNA-PKcs | addgene partial sequence | sequence record 161236 | pNUT-R 5'-GTGGCAACTTCCAGGGCC-3'
CCCGGGATCCGCGGCCGCAGACCTCACATCCAGGGCTCCCATCCTTCCCAGGTTCTGCCAAGGATGTTGG
GGTCTGTTGCCTGGTCCATCAGGCACTTCACTTGAGTCTCTTCTGAAAGCCCACTCTCTGGTTCTTGGGC
ACGAATGTTGTGATCTTTGCTTCCTCGTGCCACAGCCACATAGTCTCTGAAGGCAGGGGCCTTCTCATGA
CCCAGGAGTAGCTCATCACAAGTAATGACTGCTGGATTGGCACCTGCTAACTTTCTCTTAGCGTAACATA
TTTTCTGTCGGGGGTACCAATTTTTTTCAGCAACATTTATTTCTTGAATCCATGACCCTCCTTTTTTCAG
CATTTTCTGTTCAAAATTTTTCCAATCAAAGGAGGGCTCCTTGACAAACACATCCATGGTGTTGGTGAGC
AGGCCAGGGTCTGAGCGGAAGGCCCGGAGTGCGTGTACCATGATGCTGTACATAAGGCCCGTTTCTTTCA
TTGGTAACATCAGATTGATAAACTGGCGAGTTAGCCGAAAAGGCATCAACTCAGGGACTGGCAGAAACTG
TGTAGCGGATCCAAACGCATGCCCAAAGTCGATCCCGATCACGCCACCAGTCTCCATGGCCACCATAAAG
TTGTTCAGATGTCTGTCTCCAATCCCGAGGATCCAGTGGCTGATGCATATCAGAGCGTGAGAGCTGGCGA
AGTGGGAGCGGAGCGCCAGGAAAGCCTCAGGGCTTGTACTCATCCTCACGAAGGCCCGCTTTAAGAGATC
AGCAGGCACTTTACTTTCTCGTTTTCTAAAAGACGTGACTGTTTCAGTACGATTAGCGCCCTTATACATT
AGCATGTAAGCTCCAACATCATGTTTTCCTGACATTTTTGTCAGCCAATCTTTATATTCACACGGCGGTG
CCCTGGGATCACTCAGGTAAGCCGCCTTCTCCTCTTGGGACATGGTGTTCAAAAGAAGGTCCTTCAAGGT
AACAGTATTTTCAAGCCACTCAATTAATCCTAACCTGGAGGTC
